Addgene plasmid #105798: pKK-TEV-mCardinal
Purpose: (Empty Backbone) Expression of your protein of interest in fusion with red fluorescent protein at the C-terminus (cleavable by TEV), (PMID: 24633408). mCardinal is suitable for deep-tissue imaging.
Depositing lab: Andrzej Dziembowski. Depositing organization: Polish Academy of Sciences, Institute of Biochemistry and Biophysics. Publication: Versatile approach for functional analysis of human proteins and efficient stable cell line generation using FLP-mediated recombination system. Szczesny RJ, Kowalska K, Klosowska-Kosicka K, Chlebowski A, Owczarek EP, Warkocki Z, Kulinski TM, Adamska D, Affek K, Jedroszkowiak A, Kotrys AV, Tomecki R, Krawczyk PS, Borowski LS, Dziembowski A. PLoS One. 2018 Mar 28;13(3):e0194887. doi: 10.1371/journal.pone.0194887. eCollection 2018. PubMed 29590189.
Backbone
  Vector backbone: pcDNA5/FRT/TO
  Backbone manufacturer: Invitrogen
  Vector type: Mammalian Expression ; Flp-In competent
  Selectable markers: Hygromycin
  Tag / fusion protein: TEV-mCardinal (C terminal on backbone)
Growth in bacteria
  Bacterial resistance: Ampicillin, 100 μg/mL
  Growth temperature: 37°C
  Growth strain: DH5alpha
  Copy number: High Copy
Gene/Insert
  Gene/Insert name: None
  Tag / fusion protein: TEV-mCardinal (C terminal on backbone)
Terms and licenses: Academic/Nonprofit Terms; Industry Terms: Not Available to Industry
Depositor comments: This vector is a member of the pKK vector family. Its cloning site was optimized for the SLIC approach, however, a traditional restriction and ligation based approach is also possible (see Szczesny RJ et al. for detailed protocols; bioRxiv, doi: https://doi.org/10.1101/160101) This vector is a derivate of the pcDNA5/FRT/TO plasmid (Invitrogen) and is suitable for stable cell line generation using the Flp-In system. Transcription of the gene of interest is driven by a tetracycline responsive CMV promoter. A given coding sequence can be cloned into all pKK vectors using just three universal PCR primers and a ligation-independent DNA cloning method. mCardinal has red-shifted spectra (ex604/em659), which allows for multi-channel imaging and deep-tissue imaging. It was demonstrated that mCardinal and mCherry can be visualized orthogonally without signal cross-talk (PMID: 24633408). mCardinal coding sequence was cloned from Addgene ID: 56172.
How to cite: pKK-TEV-mCardinal was a gift from Andrzej Dziembowski (Addgene plasmid # 105798 ; http://n2t.net/addgene:105798 ; RRID:Addgene_105798)
