[The description below was written by a language model from this plasmid's Addgene catalogue record and pLannotate feature annotations shown in this document.]
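Description:
pKK-TEV-mCardinal is an empty mammalian expression backbone from the pKK vector family, derived from pcDNA5/FRT/TO and designed for fusing a protein of interest to a C-terminal, TEV-cleavable far-red fluorescent tag. It is maintained in E. coli as a high-copy plasmid through a ColE1/pUC-type origin and an ampicillin resistance gene with its own bla promoter. The 5.9 kb sequence also carries a partial f1 origin and lac-region remnants from the parental backbone.

The expression cassette consists of the CMV immediate-early enhancer and promoter followed by tet operator sequences. The annotation software labels these as short fragments of other Tet-type promoters, but they correspond to the tetracycline-responsive CMV promoter described by the depositor, so transcription can be repressed in Tet repressor-expressing cells and induced with tetracycline. Downstream lies a cloning site optimised for ligation-independent SLIC cloning, although conventional restriction and ligation is also possible. It is followed by a TEV protease recognition site, the mCardinal coding sequence and a bGH polyadenylation signal. No insert is present; a coding sequence cloned in frame acquires the tag, which can later be removed with TEV protease.

An FRT site sits directly upstream of a hygromycin resistance gene that has an SV40 poly(A) signal but no annotated promoter of its own. As is standard for the Flp-In system, FLP-mediated integration into a genomic FRT locus is what allows this marker to be expressed, so hygromycin selects for single-site stable integrants. The vector is intended for generating inducible stable cell lines. mCardinal's red-shifted spectra support multi-channel imaging, including alongside mCherry, and deep-tissue imaging.
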