Features (pLannotate 1.2.2; 22 found; start..end, strand, type, name):
     28..80      -  misc_feature   bom (fragment): basis of mobility region from pBR322
    235..614     +  enhancer       CMV enhancer: human cytomegalovirus immediate early enhancer
    615..818     +  promoter       CMV promoter: human cytomegalovirus (CMV) immediate early promoter
    820..839     +  promoter       PLtetO-1 promoter (fragment): modified phage lambda PL promoter with tet operator sites (Lutz and Bujard, 1997)
    841..860     +  promoter       PLtetO-1 promoter (fragment): modified phage lambda PL promoter with tet operator sites (Lutz and Bujard, 1997)
    868..901     +  promoter       TRE3GV promoter (fragment): 3rd-generation Tet-responsive promoter that can be activated by binding of Tet-On® 3G, optimized for retroviral and lentiviral vectors
   1002..1018    +  CDS            TEV site (fragment): tobacco etch virus (TEV) protease recognition and cleavage site
   1090..1824    +  CDS            mCardinal (sequence partly withheld): far-red fluorescent protein derived from mNeptune, with further red-shifted spectra
   1868..2092    +  polyA_signal   bGH poly(A) signal: bovine growth hormone polyadenylation signal
   2096..2117    +  promoter       SV40 promoter (fragment): SV40 enhancer and early promoter
   2138..2371    +  rep_origin     f1 ori (fragment) (sequence partly withheld): f1 bacteriophage origin of replication; arrow indicates direction of (+) strand synthesis
   2376..2423    +  protein_bind   FRT: FLP-mediated recombination occurs in the 8-bp core sequence TCTAGAAA (Turan and Bode, 2011). FLP recombinase from the Saccharomyces cerevisiae 2μ plasmid
   2431..3453    +  CDS            HygR: aminoglycoside phosphotransferase from E. coli; aph(4)-Ia; confers resistance to hygromycin
   3463..3588    +  CDS            ble (fragment): BLE_KLEPN - Experimental evidence at protein level: Swiss-Prot protein existence level 1. Binding protein with a strong affinity to the bleomycin family of antibiotics. Binds to CL990; an antimitotic-antibiotic compound. From Klebsiella pneumoniae.
   3583..3704    +  polyA_signal   SV40 poly(A) signal: SV40 polyadenylation signal
   3777..3793    -  protein_bind   lac operator: The lac repressor binds to the lac operator to inhibit transcription in E. coli. This inhibition can be relieved by adding lactose or isopropyl-β-D-thiogalactopyranoside (IPTG). lac repressor encoded by lacI
   3801..3831    -  promoter       lac promoter: promoter for the E. coli lac operon
   3846..3867    -  protein_bind   CAP binding site: CAP binding activates transcription in the presence of cAMP. E. coli catabolite activator protein
   3880..3972    -  CDS            lacI (fragment): lac repressor; lacI; The lac repressor binds to the lac operator to inhibit transcription in E. coli. This inhibition can be relieved by adding lactose or isopropyl-β-D-thiogalactopyranoside (IPTG).
   4155..4743    -  rep_origin     ori: high-copy-number ColE1/pMB1/pBR322/pUC origin of replication
   4914..5774    -  CDS            AmpR: β-lactamase; bla; confers resistance to ampicillin, carbenicillin, and related antibiotics
   5775..5879    -  promoter       AmpR promoter: bla
>Addgene plasmid #105798 | pKK-TEV-mCardinal | addgene full sequence | sequence record 203389 | Addgene NGS Result
GACGGATCGGGAGATCTCCCGATCCCCTATGGTGCACTCTCAGTACAATCTGCTCTGATGCCGCATAGTT
AAGCCAGTATCTGCTCCCTGCTTGTGTGTTGGAGGTCGCTGAGTAGTGCGCGAGCAAAATTTAAGCTACA
ACAAGGCAAGGCTTGACCGACAATTGCATGAAGAATCTGCTTAGGGTTAGGCGTTTTGCGCTGCTTCGCG
ATGTACGGGCCAGATATACGCGTTGACATTGATTATTGACTAGTTATTAATAGTAATCAATTACGGGGTC
ATTAGTTCATAGCCCATATATGGAGTTCCGCGTTACATAACTTACGGTAAATGGCCCGCCTGGCTGACCG
CCCAACGACCCCCGCCCATTGACGTCAATAATGACGTATGTTCCCATAGTAACGCCAATAGGGACTTTCC
ATTGACGTCAATGGGTGGAGTATTTACGGTAAACTGCCCACTTGGCAGTACATCAAGTGTATCATATGCC
AAGTACGCCCCCTATTGACGTCAATGACGGTAAATGGCCCGCCTGGCATTATGCCCAGTACATGACCTTA
TGGGACTTTCCTACTTGGCAGTACATCTACGTATTAGTCATCGCTATTACCATGGTGATGCGGTTTTGGC
AGTACATCAATGGGCGTGGATAGCGGTTTGACTCACGGGGATTTCCAAGTCTCCACCCCATTGACGTCAA
TGGGAGTTTGTTTTGGCACCAAAATCAACGGGACTTTCCAAAATGTCGTAACAACTCCGCCCCATTGACG
CAAATGGGCGGTAGGCGTGTACGGTGGGAGGTCTATATAAGCAGAGCTCTCCCTATCAGTGATAGAGATC
TCCCTATCAGTGATAGAGATCGTCGACGAGCTCGTTTAGTGAACCGTCAGATCGCCTGGAGACGCCATCC
ACGCTGTTTTGACCTCCATAGAAGACACCGGGACCGATCCAGCCTCCGGACTCTGGCGTTTAAACTTAAG
CTTGGTACCGAGCTCGGATCCGAAAACCTGTACTTCCAAGGAACCGGTGGTCACCTGTACAATCGATCCT
GCAGGAGCTAGCGAGAATTTGTATTTTCAGGGTGATATC
[732 nt withheld, positions 1090-1821]
TAACTCGAGTCTAGAGGGCCCGTTTAAACCCGCTGATCAGCCTCGACTGTGCCTTCTAGTTGCCAGCCAT
CTGTTGTTTGCCCCTCCCCCGTGCCTTCCTTGACCCTGGAAGGTGCCACTCCCACTGTCCTTTCCTAATA
AAATGAGGAAATTGCATCGCATTGTCTGAGTAGGTGTCATTCTATTCTGGGGGGTGGGGTGGGGCAGGAC
AGCAAGGGGGAGGATTGGGAAGACAATAGCAGGCATGCTGGGGATGCGGTGGGCTCTATGGCTTCTGAGG
CGGAAAGAACCAGCTGGGGCTCTAGGGGGTATCCCC
[124 nt withheld, positions 2138-2261]
C
[91 nt withheld, positions 2263-2353]
AGGGTGATGGTTCACGTACCTAGAAGTTCCTATTCCGAAGTTCCTATTCTCTAGAAAGTATAGGAACTTC
CTTGGCCAAAAAGCCTGAACTCACCGCGACGTCTGTCGAGAAGTTTCTGATCGAAAAGTTCGACAGCGTC
TCCGACCTGATGCAGCTCTCGGAGGGCGAAGAATCTCGTGCTTTCAGCTTCGATGTAGGAGGGCGTGGAT
ATGTCCTGCGGGTAAATAGCTGCGCCGATGGTTTCTACAAAGATCGTTATGTTTATCGGCACTTTGCATC
GGCCGCGCTCCCGATTCCGGAAGTGCTTGACATTGGGGAATTCAGCGAGAGCCTGACCTATTGCATCTCC
CGCCGTGCACAGGGTGTCACGTTGCAAGACCTGCCTGAAACCGAACTGCCCGCTGTTCTGCAGCCGGTCG
CGGAGGCCATGGATGCGATCGCTGCGGCCGATCTTAGCCAGACGAGCGGGTTCGGCCCATTCGGACCGCA
AGGAATCGGTCAATACACTACATGGCGTGATTTCATATGCGCGATTGCTGATCCCCATGTGTATCACTGG
CAAACTGTGATGGACGACACCGTCAGTGCGTCCGTCGCGCAGGCTCTCGATGAGCTGATGCTTTGGGCCG
AGGACTGCCCCGAAGTCCGGCACCTCGTGCACGCGGATTTCGGCTCCAACAATGTCCTGACGGACAATGG
CCGCATAACAGCGGTCATTGACTGGAGCGAGGCGATGTTCGGGGATTCCCAATACGAGGTCGCCAACATC
TTCTTCTGGAGGCCGTGGTTGGCTTGTATGGAGCAGCAGACGCGCTACTTCGAGCGGAGGCATCCGGAGC
TTGCAGGATCGCCGCGGCTCCGGGCGTATATGCTCCGCATTGGTCTTGACCAACTCTATCAGAGCTTGGT
TGACGGCAATTTCGATGATGCAGCTTGGGCGCAGGGTCGATGCGACGCAATCGTCCGATCCGGAGCCGGG
ACTGTCGGGCGTACACAAATCGCCCGCAGAAGCGCGGCCGTCTGGACCGATGGCTGTGTAGAAGTACTCG
CCGATAGTGGAAACCGACGCCCCAGCACTCGTCCGAGGGCAAAGGAATAGCACGTACTACGAGATTTCGA
TTCCACCGCCGCCTTCTATGAAAGGTTGGGCTTCGGAATCGTTTTCCGGGACGCCGGCTGGATGATCCTC
CAGCGCGGGGATCTCATGCTGGAGTTCTTCGCCCACCCCAACTTGTTTATTGCAGCTTATAATGGTTACA
AATAAAGCAATAGCATCACAAATTTCACAAATAAAGCATTTTTTTCACTGCATTCTAGTTGTGGTTTGTC
CAAACTCATCAATGTATCTTATCATGTCTGTATACCGTCGACCTCTAGCTAGAGCTTGGCGTAATCATGG
TCATAGCTGTTTCCTGTGTGAAATTGTTATCCGCTCACAATTCCACACAACATACGAGCCGGAAGCATAA
AGTGTAAAGCCTGGGGTGCCTAATGAGTGAGCTAACTCACATTAATTGCGTTGCGCTCACTGCCCGCTTT
CCAGTCGGGAAACCTGTCGTGCCAGCTGCATTAATGAATCGGCCAACGCGCGGGGAGAGGCGGTTTGCGT
ATTGGGCGCTCTTCCGCTTCCTCGCTCACTGACTCGCTGCGCTCGGTCGTTCGGCTGCGGCGAGCGGTAT
CAGCTCACTCAAAGGCGGTAATACGGTTATCCACAGAATCAGGGGATAACGCAGGAAAGAACATGTGAGC
AAAAGGCCAGCAAAAGGCCAGGAACCGTAAAAAGGCCGCGTTGCTGGCGTTTTTCCATAGGCTCCGCCCC
CCTGACGAGCATCACAAAAATCGACGCTCAAGTCAGAGGTGGCGAAACCCGACAGGACTATAAAGATACC
AGGCGTTTCCCCCTGGAAGCTCCCTCGTGCGCTCTCCTGTTCCGACCCTGCCGCTTACCGGATACCTGTC
CGCCTTTCTCCCTTCGGGAAGCGTGGCGCTTTCTCATAGCTCACGCTGTAGGTATCTCAGTTCGGTGTAG
GTCGTTCGCTCCAAGCTGGGCTGTGTGCACGAACCCCCCGTTCAGCCCGACCGCTGCGCCTTATCCGGTA
ACTATCGTCTTGAGTCCAACCCGGTAAGACACGACTTATCGCCACTGGCAGCAGCCACTGGTAACAGGAT
TAGCAGAGCGAGGTATGTAGGCGGTGCTACAGAGTTCTTGAAGTGGTGGCCTAACTACGGCTACACTAGA
AGAACAGTATTTGGTATCTGCGCTCTGCTGAAGCCAGTTACCTTCGGAAAAAGAGTTGGTAGCTCTTGAT
CCGGCAAACAAACCACCGCTGGTAGCGGTGGTTTTTTTGTTTGCAAGCAGCAGATTACGCGCAGAAAAAA
AGGATCTCAAGAAGATCCTTTGATCTTTTCTACGGGGTCTGACGCTCAGTGGAACGAAAACTCACGTTAA
GGGATTTTGGTCATGAGATTATCAAAAAGGATCTTCACCTAGATCCTTTTAAATTAAAAATGAAGTTTTA
AATCAATCTAAAGTATATATGAGTAAACTTGGTCTGACAGTTACCAATGCTTAATCAGTGAGGCACCTAT
CTCAGCGATCTGTCTATTTCGTTCATCCATAGTTGCCTGACTCCCCGTCGTGTAGATAACTACGATACGG
GAGGGCTTACCATCTGGCCCCAGTGCTGCAATGATACCGCGAGACCCACGCTCACCGGCTCCAGATTTAT
CAGCAATAAACCAGCCAGCCGGAAGGGCCGAGCGCAGAAGTGGTCCTGCAACTTTATCCGCCTCCATCCA
GTCTATTAATTGTTGCCGGGAAGCTAGAGTAAGTAGTTCGCCAGTTAATAGTTTGCGCAACGTTGTTGCC
ATTGCTACAGGCATCGTGGTGTCACGCTCGTCGTTTGGTATGGCTTCATTCAGCTCCGGTTCCCAACGAT
CAAGGCGAGTTACATGATCCCCCATGTTGTGCAAAAAAGCGGTTAGCTCCTTCGGTCCTCCGATCGTTGT
CAGAAGTAAGTTGGCCGCAGTGTTATCACTCATGGTTATGGCAGCACTGCATAATTCTCTTACTGTCATG
CCATCCGTAAGATGCTTTTCTGTGACTGGTGAGTACTCAACCAAGTCATTCTGAGAATAGTGTATGCGGC
GACCGAGTTGCTCTTGCCCGGCGTCAATACGGGATAATACCGCGCCACATAGCAGAACTTTAAAAGTGCT
CATCATTGGAAAACGTTCTTCGGGGCGAAAACTCTCAAGGATCTTACCGCTGTTGAGATCCAGTTCGATG
TAACCCACTCGTGCACCCAACTGATCTTCAGCATCTTTTACTTTCACCAGCGTTTCTGGGTGAGCAAAAA
CAGGAAGGCAAAATGCCGCAAAAAAGGGAATAAGGGCGACACGGAAATGTTGAATACTCATACTCTTCCT
TTTTCAATATTATTGAAGCATTTATCAGGGTTATTGTCTCATGAGCGGATACATATTTGAATGTATTTAG
AAAAATAAACAAATAGGGGTTCCGCGCACATTTCCCCGAAAAGTGCCACCTGACGTC
